>Addgene plasmid #50005 | pUC19 | addgene full sequence | sequence record 222046 | Addgene NGS Result
GAGATACCTACAGCGTGAGCTATGAGAAAGCGCCACGCTTCCCGAAGGGAGAAAGGCGGACAGGTATCCG
GTAAGCGGCAGGGTCGGAACAGGAGAGCGCACGAGGGAGCTTCCAGGGGGAAACGCCTGGTATCTTTATA
GTCCTGTCGGGTTTCGCCACCTCTGACTTGAGCGTCGATTTTTGTGATGCTCGTCAGGGGGGCGGAGCCT
ATGGAAAAACGCCAGCAACGCGGCCTTTTTACGGTTCCTGGCCTTTTGCTGGCCTTTTGCTCACATGTTC
TTTCCTGCGTTATCCCCTGATTCTGTGGATAACCGTATTACCGCCTTTGAGTGAGCTGATACCGCTCGCC
GCAGCCGAACGACCGAGCGCAGCGAGTCAGTGAGCGAGGAAGCGGAAGAGCGCCCAATACGCAAACCGCC
TCTCCCCGCGCGTTGGCCGATTCATTAATGCAGCTGGCACGACAGGTTTCCCGACTGGAAAGCGGGCAGT
GAGCGCAACGCAATTAATGTGAGTTAGCTCACTCATTAGGCACCCCAGGCTTTACACTTTATGCTTCCGG
CTCGTATGTTGTGTGGAATTGTGAGCGGATAACAATTTCACACAGGAAACAGCTATGACCATGATTACGC
CAAGCTTGCATGCCTGCAGGTCGACTCTAGAGGATCCCCGGGTACCGAGCTCGAATTCACTGGCCGTCGT
TTTACAACGTCGTGACTGGGAAAACCCTGGCGTTACCCAACTTAATCGCCTTGCAGCACATCCCCCTTTC
GCCAGCTGGCGTAATAGCGAAGAGGCCCGCACCGATCGCCCTTCCCAACAGTTGCGCAGCCTGAATGGCG
AATGGCGCCTGATGCGGTATTTTCTCCTTACGCATCTGTGCGGTATTTCACACCGCATATGGTGCACTCT
CAGTACAATCTGCTCTGATGCCGCATAGTTAAGCCAGCCCCGACACCCGCCAACACCCGCTGACGCGCCC
TGACGGGCTTGTCTGCTCCCGGCATCCGCTTACAGACAAGCTGTGACCGTCTCCGGGAGCTGCATGTGTC
AGAGGTTTTCACCGTCATCACCGAAACGCGCGAGACGAAAGGGCCTCGTGATACGCCTATTTTTATAGGT
TAATGTCATGATAATAATGGTTTCTTAGACGTCAGGTGGCACTTTTCGGGGAAATGTGCGCGGAACCCCT
ATTTGTTTATTTTTCTAAATACATTCAAATATGTATCCGCTCATGAGACAATAACCCTGATAAATGCTTC
AATAATATTGAAAAAGGAAGAGTATGAGTATTCAACATTTCCGTGTCGCCCTTATTCCCTTTTTTGCGGC
ATTTTGCCTTCCTGTTTTTGCTCACCCAGAAACGCTGGTGAAAGTAAAAGATGCTGAAGATCAGTTGGGT
GCACGAGTGGGTTACATCGAACTGGATCTCAACAGCGGTAAGATCCTTGAGAGTTTTCGCCCCGAAGAAC
GTTTTCCAATGATGAGCACTTTTAAAGTTCTGCTATGTGGCGCGGTATTATCCCGTATTGACGCCGGGCA
AGAGCAACTCGGTCGCCGCATACACTATTCTCAGAATGACTTGGTTGAGTACTCACCAGTCACAGAAAAG
CATCTTACGGATGGCATGACAGTAAGAGAATTATGCAGTGCTGCCATAACCATGAGTGATAACACTGCGG
CCAACTTACTTCTGACAACGATCGGAGGACCGAAGGAGCTAACCGCTTTTTTGCACAACATGGGGGATCA
TGTAACTCGCCTTGATCGTTGGGAACCGGAGCTGAATGAAGCCATACCAAACGACGAGCGTGACACCACG
ATGCCTGTAGCAATGGCAACAACGTTGCGCAAACTATTAACTGGCGAACTACTTACTCTAGCTTCCCGGC
AACAATTAATAGACTGGATGGAGGCGGATAAAGTTGCAGGACCACTTCTGCGCTCGGCCCTTCCGGCTGG
CTGGTTTATTGCTGATAAATCTGGAGCCGGTGAGCGTGGGTCTCGCGGTATCATTGCAGCACTGGGGCCA
GATGGTAAGCCCTCCCGTATCGTAGTTATCTACACGACGGGGAGTCAGGCAACTATGGATGAACGAAATA
GACAGATCGCTGAGATAGGTGCCTCACTGATTAAGCATTGGTAACTGTCAGACCAAGTTTACTCATATAT
ACTTTAGATTGATTTAAAACTTCATTTTTAATTTAAAAGGATCTAGGTGAAGATCCTTTTTGATAATCTC
ATGACCAAAATCCCTTAACGTGAGTTTTCGTTCCACTGAGCGTCAGACCCCGTAGAAAAGATCAAAGGAT
CTTCTTGAGATCCTTTTTTTCTGCGCGTAATCTGCTGCTTGCAAACAAAAAAACCACCGCTACCAGCGGT
GGTTTGTTTGCCGGATCAAGAGCTACCAACTCTTTTTCCGAAGGTAACTGGCTTCAGCAGAGCGCAGATA
CCAAATACTGTTCTTCTAGTGTAGCCGTAGTTAGGCCACCACTTCAAGAACTCTGTAGCACCGCCTACAT
ACCTCGCTCTGCTAATCCTGTTACCAGTGGCTGCTGCCAGTGGCGATAAGTCGTGTCTTACCGGGTTGGA
CTCAAGACGATAGTTACCGGATAAGGCGCAGCGGTCGGGCTGAACGGGGGGTTCGTGCACACAGCCCAGC
TTGGAGCGAACGACCTACACCGAACT
Features (pLannotate 1.2.2; 11 found; start..end, strand, type, name):
    400..492     +  CDS            lacI (fragment): lac repressor; lacI; The lac repressor binds to the lac operator to inhibit transcription in E. coli. This inhibition can be relieved by adding lactose or isopropyl-β-D-thiogalactopyranoside (IPTG).
    505..526     +  protein_bind   CAP binding site: CAP binding activates transcription in the presence of cAMP. E. coli catabolite activator protein
    541..571     +  promoter       lac promoter: promoter for the E. coli lac operon
    579..595     +  protein_bind   lac operator: The lac repressor binds to the lac operator to inhibit transcription in E. coli. This inhibition can be relieved by adding lactose or isopropyl-β-D-thiogalactopyranoside (IPTG). lac repressor encoded by lacI
    632..688     -  misc_feature   MCS: pUC18/19 multiple cloning site
    685..842     +  CDS            lacZα (fragment): LacZα fragment of β-galactosidase; lacZ fragment
    848..947     -  misc_feature   bom (fragment): basis of mobility region from pBR322
   1049..1084    -  CDS            rop (fragment): Rop protein, which maintains plasmids at low copy number; rop
   1179..1283    +  promoter       AmpR promoter: bla
   1284..2144    +  CDS            AmpR: β-lactamase; bla; confers resistance to ampicillin, carbenicillin, and related antibiotics
   2315..217     +  rep_origin     ori (across the origin): high-copy-number ColE1/pMB1/pBR322/pUC origin of replication
