[The description below was written by a language model from this plasmid's Addgene catalogue record and pLannotate feature annotations shown in this document.]
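Description:
pUC19 is a small (2,686 bp), high-copy, general-purpose E. coli cloning vector supplied as an empty backbone, recorded as being derived from pUC6. It replicates from the ColE1/pMB1-type pUC origin and is selected with ampicillin through a β-lactamase (AmpR) gene driven by its own bla promoter. Only short remnants of the pBR322 bom (basis of mobility) region and of the rop gene are annotated. Rop normally holds this family of plasmids at low copy number, so its absence as an intact gene fits the high-copy behaviour listed in the record.

The working part of the plasmid is a lac regulatory cassette made up of a CAP binding site, the lac promoter and the lac operator, followed by the pUC18/19 multiple cloning site and then the lacZα coding region. A short lacI fragment lies upstream but does not encode a functional repressor. In standard pUC designs the polylinker lies within the lacZα reading frame, so in an α-complementing host the empty vector yields active β-galactosidase. Restriction-enzyme cloning of a fragment into the polylinker usually disrupts the α-peptide, which allows blue/white screening of recombinants. The lac promoter can also transcribe inserted sequences.

According to the depositor, pUC19 is identical to pUC18 except that the polylinker is in the opposite orientation, so the pair lets a fragment be placed in either direction relative to the lac promoter. Inserts are sequenced with the standard M13 forward and reverse primers that flank the cloning site. The plasmid is typically used for routine subcloning, plasmid propagation and sequencing.
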