Addgene plasmid #50005: pUC19
Purpose: (Empty Backbone) pUC cloning vector
Depositing lab: Joachim Messing. Depositing organization: University of Minnesota. Publication: Construction of improved M13 vectors using oligodeoxynucleotide-directed mutagenesis. Norrander J, Kempe T, Messing J. Gene. 1983 Dec;26(1):101-6. 10.1016/0378-1119(83)90040-9 PubMed 6323249.
Backbone
  Vector backbone: pUC6, Addgene plasmid #49793
  Backbone manufacturer: Messing Lab
  Backbone size (bp): 2686
  Vector type: cloning vector
  Promoter: lac
Growth in bacteria
  Bacterial resistance: Ampicillin, 100 μg/mL
  Growth temperature: 37°C
  Growth strain: DH5alpha
  Copy number: High Copy
Gene/Insert
  Cloning method: Restriction Enzyme
  Sequencing primers: 5′ M13-F20; 3′ M13R
Terms and licenses: Academic/Nonprofit Terms; Industry Terms: Not Available to Industry
Depositor comments: Identical to pUC18 (Addgene plasmid #50004) except that the multiple cloning sites (MCS) are arranged in opposite orientation.
How to cite: pUC19 was a gift from Joachim Messing (Addgene plasmid # 50005 ; http://n2t.net/addgene:50005 ; RRID:Addgene_50005)
