>Addgene plasmid #50005 | pUC19 | addgene partial sequence | sequence record 91118 | M13pUC-Fwd 5'-CCCAGTCACGACGTTGTAAAACG-3'
CCTCTAGAGTCGACCTGCAGGCATGCAAGCTTGGCGTAATCATGGTCATAGCTGTTTCCTGTGTGAAATT
GTTATCCGCTCACAATTCCACACAACATACGAGCCGGAAGCATAAAGTGTAAAGCCTGGGGTGCCTAATG
AGTGAGCTAACTCACATTAATTGCGTTGCGCTCACTGCCCGCTTTCCAGTCGGGAAACCTG
