>Addgene plasmid #50005 | pUC19 | addgene partial sequence | sequence record 91449 | M13pUC-Rev 5'-AGCGGATAACAATTTCACACAGG-3'
TGCCTGCAGGTCGACTCTAGAGGATCCCCGGGTACCGAGCTCGAATTCACTGGCCGTCGTTTTACAACGT
CGTGACTGGGAAAACCCTGGCGTTACCCAACTTAATCGCCTTGCAGCACATCCCCCTTTCGCCAGCTGGC
GTAATAGCGAAGAGGCCCGCACCGATCGCCCTTCCCAACAGTTGCGCAGCCTGAATGGCGAATGGCGCCT
GATGCGGTATTTTCTCCTTACGCATCTGTGCGGTATTTCACACCGCATATGGTGCACTCTCAGTACAATC
TGCTCTGATGCCGCATAGTTAAGCCAGCCCCGACACCCGCCAACACCCGCTGACGCGCCCTGACGGGCTT
GTCTGCTCCCGGCATCCGCTTACAGACAAGCTGTGACCGTCTCCGGGAGCTGCATGTGTCAGAGGTTTTC
ACCGTCATCACCGAAACGCGCGAGACGAAAGGGCCTCGTGATACGCCTATTTTTATAGGTTAATGTCATG
ATAATAATGGTTTCTTAGACGTCAGGTGGCACTTTTCGGGGAAATGTGCGCGGAACCCCTATTTGTTTAT
TTTTCTAAATACATTCAAATATGTATCCGCTCATGAGACAATAACCCTGATAAATGCTTCAATAATATTG
AAAAAGGAAGAGTATGAGTATTCAACATTTCCGTGTCGCCCT
